Addgene plasmid #174676: 6xHis-MBP-huMb2Cas12a
Purpose: Expresses 6xHis-MBP tagged Mb2Cas12a
Depositing lab: Piyush Jain. Depositing organization: University of Florida. Publication: A Combinatorial Approach towards Adaptability of 22 Functional Cas12a Orthologs for Nucleic Acid Detection in Clinical Samples. Nguyen LT, Macaluso NC, Jain PK. medRxiv 2021.07.21 10.1101/2021.07.21.21260653.
Backbone
  Vector backbone: pET
  Backbone manufacturer: Scott Gradia Lab
  Backbone size w/o insert (bp): 6462
  Vector type: Bacterial Expression, CRISPR, Synthetic Biology
Growth in bacteria
  Bacterial resistance: Kanamycin, 50 μg/mL
  Growth temperature: 37°C
  Growth strain: DH5alpha
  Growth instructions: Use of strain Rosetta™ 2(DE3)pLysS for expression is highly recommended
  Copy number: Unknown
Gene/Insert
  Gene/Insert name: huMb2Cas12a (alt name: huMb2Cpf1)
  Species: Moraxella bovoculi AAX08_00205
  Insert size (bp): 3753
  Promoter: T7
  Tag / fusion protein: 6xHis, MBP, TEV (N terminal on insert); NLS, 6xHis, 3xHA (C terminal on insert)
  Cloning method: Gibson Cloning
Terms and licenses: Academic/Nonprofit Terms; Industry Terms: Not Available to Industry
Depositor comments: The vector is obtained from Scott Gradia Lab (Addgene #29656) while the gene is obtained from Feng Zhang Lab (Addgene #92292) . Read the preprint on medRxiv here: https://www.medrxiv.org/content/10.1101/2021.07.21.21260653v1
How to cite: 6xHis-MBP-huMb2Cas12a was a gift from Piyush Jain (Addgene plasmid # 174676 ; http://n2t.net/addgene:174676 ; RRID:Addgene_174676)
