[The description below was written by a language model from this plasmid's Addgene catalogue record and pLannotate feature annotations shown in this document.]
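Description:
6xHis-MBP-huMb2Cas12a is a pET-family bacterial expression plasmid of about 10.3 kb for producing recombinant Cas12a (Cpf1) from Moraxella bovoculi AAX08_00205 in E. coli. It is maintained through a ColE1/pBR322-type origin accompanied by the bom region and the rop gene, which moderates copy number, and it is selected with kanamycin through an aminoglycoside phosphotransferase cassette. An f1 origin is also present, along with nonfunctional fragments of the tetracycline resistance gene left over from the pBR322 lineage. The plasmid carries its own lacI gene and promoter.

Expression is driven by a T7 promoter followed by a lac operator and the strong T7 gene 10 ribosome binding site. Transcription therefore requires a host supplying T7 RNA polymerase (a DE3 lysogen), stays repressed by LacI until induction with IPTG, and ends at a T7 terminator. The open reading frame begins with a 6xHis tag, a cytosolic maltose binding protein lacking its signal sequence, and a TEV protease site, so the solubility and affinity module can be cleaved off after purification. The roughly 3.75 kb huMb2Cas12a coding sequence follows; the "hu" prefix suggests a human codon-optimised version. The automated annotation does not label this region, but it corresponds to the unannotated gap between the TEV site and the C-terminal tags. At the C terminus the record lists an NLS, 3xHA epitopes and a further His tag; a short match to a T7 gene 10-derived solubility tag just downstream is probably incidental vector sequence.

The construct was assembled by Gibson cloning. The associated work compares multiple Cas12a orthologs for CRISPR-based nucleic acid detection in clinical samples, so the plasmid's use is purification of the nuclease for in vitro assays.
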