Features (pLannotate 1.2.2; 22 found; start..end, strand, type, name):
    209..227     +  promoter       T7 promoter: promoter for bacteriophage T7 RNA polymerase
    228..252     +  protein_bind   lac operator: The lac repressor binds to the lac operator to inhibit transcription in E. coli. This inhibition can be relieved by adding lactose or isopropyl-β-D-thiogalactopyranoside (IPTG). lac repressor encoded by lacI
    267..289     +  RBS            RBS: efficient ribosome binding site from bacteriophage T7 gene 10 (Olins and Rangwala, 1989)
    308..325     +  CDS            6xHis: 6xHis affinity tag
    335..1435    +  CDS            MBP: maltose binding protein from E. coli; malE (mutated); This version of the gene does not encode a signal sequence, so MBP will remain in the cytosol.
   1448..1464    +  CDS            TEV site (fragment): tobacco etch virus (TEV) protease recognition and cleavage site
   5327..5406    +  CDS            3xHA (fragment): three tandem HA epitope tags
   5408..5425    +  CDS            9xHis (fragment): 9xHis affinity tag
   5435..5484    +  CDS            SET1 (fragment): solubility-enhancement tag derived from T7 phage gene 10B
   5492..5539    +  terminator     T7 terminator: transcription terminator for bacteriophage T7 RNA polymerase
   5576..6004    +  rep_origin     f1 ori (sequence partly withheld): f1 bacteriophage origin of replication; arrow indicates direction of (+) strand synthesis
   6058..6115    +  promoter       AmpR promoter (fragment): bla
   6124..6939    -  CDS            KanR: aminoglycoside phosphotransferase; aph(3')-Ia; confers resistance to kanamycin in bacteria or G418 (Geneticin®) in eukaryotes
   7061..7649    +  rep_origin     ori: high-copy-number ColE1/pMB1/pBR322/pUC origin of replication
   7835..7974    -  misc_feature   bom: basis of mobility region from pBR322
   8076..8267    -  CDS            rop: Rop protein, which maintains plasmids at low copy number; rop
   8284..8664    +  CDS            YPB1_ECOLX: Protein predicted: Swiss-Prot protein existence level 4. From Escherichia coli.
   8736..9027    -  CDS            TcR (fragment): tetracycline efflux protein; tet; confers resistance to tetracycline
   9042..9063    -  protein_bind   CAP binding site: CAP binding activates transcription in the presence of cAMP. E. coli catabolite activator protein
   9076..10158   -  CDS            lacI: lac repressor; lacI; The lac repressor binds to the lac operator to inhibit transcription in E. coli. This inhibition can be relieved by adding lactose or isopropyl-β-D-thiogalactopyranoside (IPTG).
  10159..10236   -  promoter       lacI promoter: lacI
  10244..187     -  CDS            TcR (fragment) (across the origin): tetracycline efflux protein; tet; confers resistance to tetracycline
>Addgene plasmid #174676 | 6xHis-MBP-huMb2Cas12a | addgene full sequence | sequence record 346137 | Addgene NGS Result
CAAGGAGATGGCGCCCAACAGTCCCCCGGCCACGGGGCCTGCCACCATACCCACGCCGAAACAAGCGCTC
ATGAGCCCGAAGTGGCGAGCCCGATCTTCCCCATCGGTGATGTCGGCGATATAGGCGCCAGCAACCGCAC
CTGTGGCGCCGGTGATGCCGGCCACGATGCGTCCGGCGTAGAGGATCGAGATCTCGATCCCGCGAAATTA
ATACGACTCACTATAGGGGAATTGTGAGCGGATAACAATTCCCCTCTAGAAATAATTTTGTTTAACTTTA
AGAAGGAGATATACCATGGGTTCTTCTCACCATCACCATCACCATGGTTCTTCTATGAAAATCGAAGAAG
GTAAACTGGTAATCTGGATTAACGGCGATAAAGGCTATAACGGTCTCGCTGAAGTCGGTAAGAAATTCGA
GAAAGATACCGGAATTAAAGTCACCGTTGAGCATCCGGATAAACTGGAAGAGAAATTCCCACAGGTTGCG
GCAACTGGCGATGGCCCTGACATTATCTTCTGGGCACACGACCGCTTTGGTGGCTACGCTCAATCTGGCC
TGTTGGCTGAAATCACCCCGGACAAAGCGTTCCAGGACAAGCTGTATCCGTTTACCTGGGATGCCGTACG
TTACAACGGCAAGCTGATTGCTTACCCGATCGCTGTTGAAGCGTTATCGCTGATTTATAACAAAGATCTG
CTGCCGAACCCGCCAAAAACCTGGGAAGAGATCCCGGCGCTGGATAAAGAACTGAAAGCGAAAGGTAAGA
GCGCGCTGATGTTCAACCTGCAAGAACCGTACTTCACCTGGCCGCTGATTGCTGCTGACGGGGGTTATGC
GTTCAAGTATGAAAACGGCAAGTACGACATTAAAGACGTGGGCGTGGATAACGCTGGCGCGAAAGCGGGT
CTGACCTTCCTGGTTGACCTGATTAAAAACAAACACATGAATGCAGACACCGATTACTCCATCGCAGAAG
CTGCCTTTAATAAAGGCGAAACAGCGATGACCATCAACGGCCCGTGGGCATGGTCCAACATCGACACCAG
CAAAGTGAATTATGGTGTAACGGTACTGCCGACCTTCAAGGGTCAACCATCCAAACCGTTCGTTGGCGTG
CTGAGCGCAGGTATTAACGCCGCCAGTCCGAACAAAGAGCTGGCAAAAGAGTTCCTCGAAAACTATCTGC
TGACTGATGAAGGTCTGGAAGCGGTTAATAAAGACAAACCGCTGGGTGCCGTAGCGCTGAAGTCTTACGA
GGAAGAGTTGGCGAAAGATCCACGTATTGCCGCCACTATGGAAAACGCCCAGAAAGGTGAAATCATGCCG
AACATCCCGCAGATGTCCGCTTTCTGGTATGCCGTGCGTACTGCGGTGATCAACGCCGCCAGCGGTCGTC
AGACTGTCGATGAAGCCCTGAAAGACGCGCAGACTAATGGGATCGAGGAAAACCTGTACTTCCAATCCAA
TATGGCCCCAAAGAAGAAGCGGAAGGTCGGTATCCACGGAGTCCCAGCAGCCCTGTTCCAGGACTTCACC
CACCTGTACCCCCTGAGCAAGACCGTCAGATTCGAGCTGAAGCCCATCGGCCGGACCCTGGAACACATCC
ACGCCAAGAACTTTCTGAGCCAGGACGAGACAATGGCCGACATGTACCAGAAAGTGAAAGTGATCCTGGA
CGACTACCACCGGGACTTTATCGCCGACATGATGGGCGAAGTGAAGCTGACCAAGCTGGCCGAGTTCTAC
GACGTGTACCTGAAGTTCCGGAAGAACCCCAAGGACGACGGCCTGCAGAAGCAGCTGAAAGACCTGCAGG
CTGTGCTGCGGAAAGAAAGCGTGAAGCCTATCGGAAGCGGCGGCAAGTACAAGACCGGCTACGACAGACT
GTTCGGCGCCAAGCTGTTCAAGGACGGCAAAGAGCTGGGCGACCTGGCCAAGTTCGTGATCGCCCAGGAA
GGCGAGAGCAGCCCTAAGCTGGCCCACCTGGCCCATTTCGAGAAGTTCAGCACCTACTTCACCGGCTTCC
ACGACAACCGCAAGAACATGTACAGCGACGAGGACAAGCACACCGCCATTGCCTACCGGCTGATCCACGA
GAACCTGCCCCGGTTCATCGACAACCTGCAGATCCTGACCACCATCAAGCAGAAGCACAGCGCCCTGTAC
GACCAGATCATCAACGAGCTGACCGCCAGCGGCCTGGATGTGTCTCTGGCCTCTCACCTGGATGGCTACC
ACAAGCTGCTGACACAGGAAGGCATCACCGCCTACAACCGGATCATCGGAGAAGTGAACGGCTACACCAA
CAAGCACAACCAGATCTGCCACAAGAGCGAGCGGATTGCCAAGCTGCGGCCCCTGCACAAGCAGATTCTG
AGCGACGGAATGGGCGTGTCCTTCCTGCCCAGCAAGTTCGCCGACGACAGCGAGATGTGCCAGGCCGTGA
ATGAGTTCTACCGGCACTACACCGACGTGTTCGCCAAGGTGCAGAGCCTGTTCGACGGCTTCGACGACCA
CCAGAAAGACGGCATCTACGTGGAACACAAGAACCTGAACGAGCTGTCCAAGCAGGCCTTCGGCGACTTT
GCCCTGCTGGGAAGAGTGCTGGACGGCTACTATGTGGACGTCGTGAACCCCGAGTTCAACGAGAGATTTG
CCAAGGCCAAGACCGACAACGCCAAAGCCAAGCTGACAAAAGAGAAGGACAAGTTCATCAAGGGCGTGCA
CTCCCTGGCTTCTCTGGAACAGGCCATCGAGCACCACACAGCCAGACACGACGACGAGTCTGTGCAGGCC
GGAAAGCTGGGCCAGTACTTCAAGCACGGACTGGCCGGCGTGGACAACCCCATCCAGAAGATCCACAACA
ACCACTCTACAATCAAGGGCTTCCTGGAAAGAGAGCGGCCTGCCGGCGAAAGAGCCCTGCCCAAGATCAA
GAGCGGCAAGAACCCTGAGATGACCCAGCTGAGACAGCTGAAAGAGCTGCTGGACAACGCCCTGAACGTG
GCCCACTTCGCCAAACTGCTGACCACAAAGACCACCCTGGACAACCAGGATGGCAACTTCTACGGCGAGT
TCGGCGTGCTGTACGATGAGCTGGCCAAGATCCCTACCCTGTACAACAAAGTGCGGGACTACCTGAGCCA
GAAGCCCTTCAGCACCGAGAAGTACAAGCTGAATTTCGGCAACCCCACCCTGCTGAACGGCTGGGACCTG
AACAAAGAGAAAGATAACTTCGGCGTGATCCTGCAGAAAGATGGCTGCTACTACCTGGCTCTGCTGGATA
AGGCCCACAAGAAGGTGTTCGATAACGCCCCCAACACCGGCAAGAATGTGTATCAGAAAATGGTGTATAA
GCTGCTGCCTGGCCCCAACAAGATGCTGCCCAAGGTGTTCTTCGCCAAGAGCAACCTGGACTACTACAAC
CCCAGCGCCGAACTGCTGGACAAATACGCCAAGGGCACACACAAGAAAGGCGACAACTTCAACCTGAAGG
ACTGCCACGCCCTGATCGATTTCTTCAAGGCCGGCATTAACAAGCACCCCGAGTGGCAGCACTTCGGCTT
CAAGTTCAGCCCCACCAGCAGCTACCGGGACCTGAGCGACTTCTACAGAGAGGTGGAACCCCAGGGCTAC
CAAGTGAAGTTCGTGGACATCAACGCCGACTACATCGACGAGCTGGTGGAACAGGGCAAGCTGTACCTGT
TTCAGATCTACAACAAGGACTTTAGCCCCAAGGCCCACGGCAAGCCCAACCTGCACACCCTGTACTTTAA
GGCCCTGTTCAGCGAGGACAACCTGGCCGACCCCATCTACAAACTGAACGGCGAGGCCCAGATCTTCTAC
CGGAAGGCCAGCCTGGACATGAACGAGACAACCATCCACAGAGCCGGCGAGGTGCTGGAAAACAAGAATC
CCGACAACCCTAAGAAACGGCAGTTCGTGTACGACATCATCAAGGACAAGCGGTACACCCAGGATAAGTT
CATGCTGCACGTGCCCATCACCATGAACTTCGGAGTGCAGGGCATGACCATCAAAGAGTTCAACAAAAAA
GTGAACCAGAGCATCCAGCAGTACGACGAAGTGAATGTGATTGGCATCGACCGGGGCGAGCGGCATCTGC
TGTATCTGACCGTGATCAACAGCAAGGGCGAGATTCTGGAACAGAGATCCCTGAACGACATCACCACCGC
CTCCGCCAATGGCACCCAAGTGACCACCCCTTACCACAAGATCCTGGATAAGCGCGAGATCGAGCGGCTG
AACGCCAGAGTGGGATGGGGAGAGATCGAGACAATCAAAGAACTGAAGTCCGGCTACCTGTCCCACGTGG
TGCATCAGATCAACCAGCTGATGCTGAAGTACAACGCCATCGTGGTGCTGGAAGATCTGAATTTTGGCTT
CAAGAGGGGCCGGTTCAAGGTGGAAAAGCAGATCTACCAGAACTTCGAGAATGCCCTGATCAAGAAACTG
AACCACCTGGTGCTGAAAGACAAGGCCGACGACGAGATCGGCAGCTACAAGAACGCCCTGCAGCTGACTA
ACAACTTCACCGATCTGAAGTCCATTGGCAAGCAGACCGGCTTTCTGTTCTACGTGCCCGCCTGGAATAC
CAGCAAGATCGACCCCGAGACAGGCTTCGTGGACCTGCTGAAGCCTAGATACGAGAATATCGCCCAGTCC
CAGGCCTTCTTCGGCAAGTTCGACAAGATCTGCTACAACACCGACAAGGGCTACTTCGAGTTCCACATCG
ACTACGCCAAGTTCACCGATAAGGCCAAAAACAGCCGGCAGAAGTGGGCTATCTGCAGCCACGGCGACAA
GAGATACGTGTACGATAAGACCGCCAACCAGAACAAGGGCGCTGCCAAGGGAATCAACGTGAACGACGAA
CTGAAATCCCTGTTCGCCCGCTACCACATCAACGATAAGCAGCCCAATCTCGTGATGGACATCTGCCAGA
ACAACGACAAAGAGTTTCACAAGAGCCTGATGTGCCTGCTGAAAACCCTGCTGGCCCTGCGGTACAGCAA
CGCCAGCTCCGACGAGGATTTCATCCTGAGCCCCGTGGCCAACGACGAGGGCGTGTTCTTCAATAGCGCC
CTGGCCGATGACACCCAGCCCCAGAACGCTGATGCCAACGGCGCCTACCACATTGCCCTGAAGGGACTGT
GGCTGCTGAATGAGCTGAAGAACTCCGACGATCTGAACAAAGTGAAGCTGGCCATCGACAACCAGACCTG
GCTGAATTTCGCCCAGAACAGAAAGAGGCCGGCGGCCACGAAGAAGGCCGGCCAGGCCAAGAAGAAGAAG
GGATCCTACCCATACGATGTTCCAGATTACGCTTATCCCTACGACGTGCCTGATTATGCATACCCATATG
ATGTCCCCGACTATGCGCACCACCACCACCACCACTGAGATCCGGCTGCTAACAAAGCCCGAAAGGAAGC
TGAGTTGGCTGCTGCCACCGCTGAGCAATAACTAGCATAACCCCTTGGGGCCTCTAAACGGGTCTTGAGG
GGTTTTTTGCTGAAAGGAGGAACTATATCCGGATTGGCGAATGGG
[124 nt withheld, positions 5576-5699]
C
[91 nt withheld, positions 5701-5791]
A
[49 nt withheld, positions 5793-5841]
CCTTTGACGTTGGAGTCCACGTTCTTT
[37 nt withheld, positions 5869-5905]
ACCCTATCTCGGTCTATTCTTTTGATTTATAAGGGATTTTGCCGATTTCGGCCTATTGGTTAAAAAATGA
GCTGATTTAACAAAAATTTAACGCGAATTTTAACAAACTAGTAACGTTTACAATTTCAGGTGGCACTTTT
CGGGGAAATGTGCGCGGAACCCCTATTTGTTTATTTTTCTAAATACATTCAAATATGTATCCGCTCATGA
ATTAATTCTTAGAAAAACTCATCGAGCATCAAATGAAACTGCAATTTATTCATATCAGGATTATCAATAC
CATATTTTTGAAAAAGCCGTTTCTGTAATGAAGGAGAAAACTCACCGAGGCAGTTCCATAGGATGGCAAG
ATCCTGGTATCGGTCTGCGATTCCGACTCGTCCAACATCAATACAACCTATTAATTTCCCCTCGTCAAAA
ATAAGGTTATCAAGTGAGAAATCACCATGAGTGACGACTGAATCCGGTGAGAATGGCAAAAGTTTATGCA
TTTCTTTCCAGACTTGTTCAACAGGCCAGCCATTACGCTCGTCATCAAAATCACTCGCATCAACCAAACC
GTTATTCATTCGTGATTGCGCCTGAGCGAGACGAAATACGCGATCGCTGTTAAAAGGACAATTACAAACA
GGAATCGAATGCAACCGGCGCAGGAACACTGCCAGCGCATCAACAATGTTTTCACCTGAATCAGGATATT
CTTCTAATACCTGGAATGCTGTTTTCCCGGGGATCGCAGTGGTGAGTAACCATGCATCATCAGGAGTACG
GATAAAATGCTTGATGGTCGGAAGAGGCATAAATTCCGTCAGCCAGTTTAGTCTGACCATCTCATCTGTA
ACATCATTGGCAACGCTACCTTTGCCATGTTTCAGAAACAACTCTGGCGCATCGGGCTTCCCATACAATC
GATAGATTGTCGCACCTGATTGCCCGACATTATCGCGAGCCCATTTATACCCATATAAATCAGCATCCAT
GTTGGAATTTAATCGCGGCCTAGAGCAAGACGTTTCCCGTTGAATATGGCTCATAACACCCCTTGTATTA
CTGTTTATGTAAGCAGACAGTTTTATTGTTCATGACCAAAATCCCTTAACGTGAGTTTTCGTTCCACTGA
GCGTCAGACCCCGTAGAAAAGATCAAAGGATCTTCTTGAGATCCTTTTTTTCTGCGCGTAATCTGCTGCT
TGCAAACAAAAAAACCACCGCTACCAGCGGTGGTTTGTTTGCCGGATCAAGAGCTACCAACTCTTTTTCC
GAAGGTAACTGGCTTCAGCAGAGCGCAGATACCAAATACTGTCCTTCTAGTGTAGCCGTAGTTAGGCCAC
CACTTCAAGAACTCTGTAGCACCGCCTACATACCTCGCTCTGCTAATCCTGTTACCAGTGGCTGCTGCCA
GTGGCGATAAGTCGTGTCTTACCGGGTTGGACTCAAGACGATAGTTACCGGATAAGGCGCAGCGGTCGGG
CTGAACGGGGGGTTCGTGCACACAGCCCAGCTTGGAGCGAACGACCTACACCGAACTGAGATACCTACAG
CGTGAGCTATGAGAAAGCGCCACGCTTCCCGAAGGGAGAAAGGCGGACAGGTATCCGGTAAGCGGCAGGG
TCGGAACAGGAGAGCGCACGAGGGAGCTTCCAGGGGGAAACGCCTGGTATCTTTATAGTCCTGTCGGGTT
TCGCCACCTCTGACTTGAGCGTCGATTTTTGTGATGCTCGTCAGGGGGGCGGAGCCTATGGAAAAACGCC
AGCAACGCGGCCTTTTTACGGTTCCTGGCCTTTTGCTGGCCTTTTGCTCACATGTTCTTTCCTGCGTTAT
CCCCTGATTCTGTGGATAACCGTATTACCGCCTTTGAGTGAGCTGATACCGCTCGCCGCAGCCGAACGAC
CGAGCGCAGCGAGTCAGTGAGCGAGGAAGCGGAAGAGCGCCTGATGCGGTATTTTCTCCTTACGCATCTG
TGCGGTATTTCACACCGCAATGGTGCACTCTCAGTACAATCTGCTCTGATGCCGCATAGTTAAGCCAGTA
TACACTCCGCTATCGCTACGTGACTGGGTCATGGCTGCGCCCCGACACCCGCCAACACCCGCTGACGCGC
CCTGACGGGCTTGTCTGCTCCCGGCATCCGCTTACAGACAAGCTGTGACCGTCTCCGGGAGCTGCATGTG
TCAGAGGTTTTCACCGTCATCACCGAAACGCGCGAGGCAGCTGCGGTAAAGCTCATCAGCGTGGTCGTGA
AGCGATTCACAGATGTCTGCCTGTTCATCCGCGTCCAGCTCGTTGAGTTTCTCCAGAAGCGTTAATGTCT
GGCTTCTGATAAAGCGGGCCATGTTAAGGGCGGTTTTTTCCTGTTTGGTCACTGATGCCTCCGTGTAAGG
GGGATTTCTGTTCATGGGGGTAATGATACCGATGAAACGAGAGAGGATGCTCACGATACGGGTTACTGAT
GATGAACATGCCCGGTTACTGGAACGTTGTGAGGGTAAACAACTGGCGGTATGGATGCGGCGGGACCAGA
GAAAAATCACTCAGGGTCAATGCCAGCGCTTCGTTAATACAGATGTAGGTGTTCCACAGGGTAGCCAGCA
GCATCCTGCGATGCAGATCCGGAACATAATGGTGCAGGGCGCTGACTTCCGCGTTTCCAGACTTTACGAA
ACACGGAAACCGAAGACCATTCATGTTGTTGCTCAGGTCGCAGACGTTTTGCAGCAGCAGTCGCTTCACG
TTCGCTCGCGTATCGGTGATTCATTCTGCTAACCAGTAAGGCAACCCCGCCAGCCTAGCCGGGTCCTCAA
CGACAGGAGCACGATCATGCGCACCCGTGGGGCCGCCATGCCGGCGATAATGGCCTGCTTCTCGCCGAAA
CGTTTGGTGGCGGGACCAGTGACGAAGGCTTGAGCGAGGGCGTGCAAGATTCCGAATACCGCAAGCGACA
GGCCGATCATCGTCGCGCTCCAGCGAAAGCGGTCCTCGCCGAAAATGACCCAGAGCGCTGCCGGCACCTG
TCCTACGAGTTGCATGATAAAGAAGACAGTCATAAGTGCGGCGACGATAGTCATGCCCCGCGCCCACCGG
AAGGAGCTGACTGGGTTGAAGGCTCTCAAGGGCATCGGTCGAGATCCCGGTGCCTAATGAGTGAGCTAAC
TTACATTAATTGCGTTGCGCTCACTGCCCGCTTTCCAGTCGGGAAACCTGTCGTGCCAGCTGCATTAATG
AATCGGCCAACGCGCGGGGAGAGGCGGTTTGCGTATTGGGCGCCAGGGTGGTTTTTCTTTTCACCAGTGA
GACGGGCAACAGCTGATTGCCCTTCACCGCCTGGCCCTGAGAGAGTTGCAGCAAGCGGTCCACGCTGGTT
TGCCCCAGCAGGCGAAAATCCTGTTTGATGGTGGTTAACGGCGGGATATAACATGAGCTGTCTTCGGTAT
CGTCGTATCCCACTACCGAGATATCCGCACCAACGCGCAGCCCGGACTCGGTAATGGCGCGCATTGCGCC
CAGCGCCATCTGATCGTTGGCAACCAGCATCGCAGTGGGAACGATACCCTCATTCAGCATTTGCATGGTT
TGTTGAAAACCGGACATGGCACTCCAGTCGCCTTCCCGTTCCGCTATCGGCTGAATTTGATTGCGAGTGA
GATATTTATGCCAGCCAGCCAGACGCAGACGCGCCGAGACAGAACTTAATGGGCCCGCTAACAGCGCGAT
TTGCTGGTGACCCAATGCGACCAGATGCTCCACGCCCAGTCGCGTACCGTCTTCATGGGAGAAAATAATA
CTGTTGATGGGTGTCTGGTCAGAGACATCAAGAAATAACGCCGGAACATTAGTGCAGGCAGCTTCCACAG
CAATGGCATCCTGGTCATCCAGCGGATAGTTAATGATCAGCCCACTGACGCGTTGCGCGAGAAGATTGTG
CACCGCCGCTTTACAGGCTTCGACGCCGCTTCGTTCTACCATCGACACCACCACGCTGGCACCCAGTTGA
TCGGCGCGAGATTTAATCGCCGCGACAATTTGCGACGGCGCGTGCAGGGCCAGACTGGAGGTGGCAACGC
CAATCAGCAACGACTGTTTGCCCGCCAGTTGTTGTGCCACGCGGTTGGGAATGTAATTCAGCTCCGCCAT
CGCCGCTTCCACTTTTTCCCGCGTTTTCGCAGAAACGTGGCTGGCCTGGTTCACCACGCGGGAAACGGTC
TGATAAGAGACACCGGCATACTCTGCGACATCGTATAACGTTACTGGTTTCACATTCACCACCCTGAATT
GACTCTCTTCCGGGCGCTATCATGCCATACCGCGAAAGGTTTTGCGCCATTCGATGGTGTCCGGGATCTC
GACGCTCTCCCTTATGCGACTCCTGCATTAGGAAGCAGCCCAGTAGTAGGTTGAGGCCGTTGAGCACCGC
CGCCGCAAGGAATGGTGCATG
